>Addgene plasmid #221917 | pAcGFP-N1_CBPdCFIDKTG | addgene full sequence | sequence record 437438 | Addgene NGS Result
TAGTTATTAATAGTAATCAATTACGGGGTCATTAGTTCATAGCCCATATATGGAGTTCCGCGTTACATAA
CTTACGGTAAATGGCCCGCCTGGCTGACCGCCCAACGACCCCCGCCCATTGACGTCAATAATGACGTATG
TTCCCATAGTAACGCCAATAGGGACTTTCCATTGACGTCAATGGGTGGAGTATTTACGGTAAACTGCCCA
CTTGGCAGTACATCAAGTGTATCATATGCCAAGTACGCCCCCTATTGACGTCAATGACGGTAAATGGCCC
GCCTGGCATTATGCCCAGTACATGACCTTATGGGACTTTCCTACTTGGCAGTACATCTACGTATTAGTCA
TCGCTATTACCATGGTGATGCGGTTTTGGCAGTACATCAATGGGCGTGGATAGCGGTTTGACTCACGGGG
ATTTCCAAGTCTCCACCCCATTGACGTCAATGGGAGTTTGTTTTGGCACCAAAATCAACGGGACTTTCCA
AAATGTCGTAACAACTCCGCCCCATTGACGCAAATGGGCGGTAGGCGTGTACGGTGGGAGGTCTATATAA
GCAGAGCTGGTTTAGTGAACCGTCAGATCCGCTAGCGCTACCGGACTCAGATCTCGAGCTCAAGCTTCGA
ATTCTGCAGTCGACGGTACCGCGGGCCCGGGATCCAATGGCTGAGAACTTGCTGGACGGACCGCCCAACC
CCAAAAGAGCCAAACTCAGCTCGCCCGGTTTCTCGGCGAATGACAGCACAGATTTTGGATCATTGTTTGA
CTTGGAAAATGATCTTCCTGATGAGCTGATACCCAATGGAGGAGAATTAGGCCTTTTAAACAGTGGGAAC
CTTGTTCCAGATGCTGCTTCCAAACATAAACAACTGTCGGAGCTTCTACGAGGAGGCAGCGGCTCTAGTA
TCAACCCAGGAATAGGAAATGTGAGCGCCAGCAGCCCCGTGCAGCAGGGCCTGGGTGGCCAGGCTCAAGG
GCAGCCGAACAGTGCTAACATGGCCAGCCTCAGTGCCATGGGCAAGAGCCCTCTGAGCCAGGGAGATTCT
TCAGCCCCCAGCCTGCCTAAACAGGCAGCCAGCACCTCTGGGCCCACCCCCGCTGCCTCCCAAGCACTGA
ATCCGCAAGCACAAAAGCAAGTGGGGCTGGCGACTAGCAGCCCTGCCACGTCACAGACTGGACCTGGTAT
CTGCATGAATGCTAACTTTAACCAGACCCACCCAGGCCTCCTCAATAGTAACTCTGGCCATAGCTTAATT
AATCAGGCTTCACAAGGGCAGGCGCAAGTCATGAATGGATCTCTTGGGGCTGCTGGCAGAGGAAGGGGAG
CTGGAATGCCGTACCCTACTCCAGCCATGCAGGGCGCCTCGAGCAGCGTGCTGGCTGAGACCCTAACGCA
GGTTTCCCCGCAAATGACTGGTCACGCGGGACTGAACACCGCACAGGCAGGAGGCATGGCCAAGATGGGA
ATAACTGGGAACACAAGTCCATTTGGACAGCCCTTTAGTCAAGCTGGAGGGCAGCCAATGGGAGCCACTG
GAGTGAACCCCCAGTTAGCCAGCAAACAGAGCATGGTCAACAGTTTGCCCACCTTCCCTACAGATATCAA
GAATACTTCAGTCACCAACGTGCCAAATATGTCTCAGATGCAAACATCAGTGGGAATTGTACCCACACAA
GCAATTGCAACAGGCCCCACTGCAGATCCTGAAAAACGCAAACTGATACAGCAGCAGCTGGTTCTACTGC
TTCATGCTCATAAGTGTCAGAGACGAGAGCAAGCAAACGGAGAGGTTCGGGCCTGCTCGCTCCCGCATTG
TCGAACCATGAAAAACGTTTTGAATCACATGACGCATTGTCAGGCTGGGAAAGCCTGCCAAGTTGCCCAT
TGTGCATCTTCACGACAAATCATCTCTCATTGGAAGAACTGCACACGACATGACTGTCCTGTTTGCCTCC
CTTTGAAAAATGCCAGTGACAAGCGAAACCAACAAACCATCCTGGGGTCTCCAGCTAGTGGAATTCAAAA
CACAATTGGTTCTGTTGGCACAGGGCAACAGAATGCCACTTCTTTAAGTAACCCAAATCCCATAGACCCC
AGCTCCATGCAGCGAGCCTATGCTGCTCTCGGACTCCCCTACATGAACCAGCCCCAGACGCAGCTGCAGC
CTCAGGTTCCTGGCCAGCAACCAGCACAGCCTCAAACCCACCAGCAGATGAGGACTCTCAACCCCCTGGG
AAATAATCCAATGAACATTCCAGCAGGAGGAATAACAACAGATCAGCAGCCCCCAAACTTGATTTCAGAA
TCAGCTCTTCCGACTTCCCTGGGGGCCACAAACCCACTGATGAACGATGGCTCCAACTCTGGTAACATTG
GAACCCTCAGCACTATACCAACAGCAGCTCCTCCTTCTAGCACCGGTGTAAGGAAAGGCTGGCACGAACA
TGTCACTCAGGACCTGCGGAGCCATCTAGTGCATAAACTCGTCCAAGCCATCTTCCCAACACCTGATCCC
GCAGCTCTAAAGGATCGCCGCATGGAAAACCTGGTAGCCTATGCTAAGAAAGTGGAAGGGGACATGTACG
AGTCTGCCAACAGCAGGGATGAATATTATCACTTATTAGCAGAGAAAATCTACAAGATACAAAAAGAACT
AGAAGAAAAACGGAGGTCGCGTTTACATAAACAAGGCATCTTGGGGAACCAGCCAGCCTTACCAGCCCCG
GGGGCTCAGCCCCCTGTGATTCCACAGGCACAACCTGTGAGACCTCCAAATGGACCCCTGTCCCTGCCAG
TGAATCGCATGCAAGTTTCTCAAGGGATGAATTCATTTAACCCCATGTCCTTGGGGAACGTCCAGTTGCC
ACAAGCACCCATGGGACCTCGTGCAGCCTCCCCAATGAACCACTCTGTCCAGATGAACAGCATGGGCTCA
GTGCCAGGGATGGCCATTTCTCCTTCCCGAATGCCTCAGCCTCCGAACATGATGGGTGCACACACCAACA
ACATGATGGCCCAGGCGCCCGCTCAGAGCCAGTTTCTGCCACAGAACCAGTTCCCGTCATCCAGCGGGGC
GATGAGTGTGGGCATGGGGCAGCCGCCAGCCCAAACAGGCGTGTCACAGGGACAGGTGCCTGGTGCTGCT
CTTCCTAACCCTCTCAACATGCTGGGGCCTCAGGCCAGCCAGCTACCTTGCCCTCCAGTGACACAGTCAC
CACTGCACCCAACACCGCCTCCTGCTTCCACGGCTGCTGGCATGCCATCTCTCCAGCACACGACACCACC
TGGGATGACTCCTCCCCAGCCAGCAGCTCCCACTCAGCCATCAACTCCTGTGTCGTCTTCCGGGCAGACT
CCCACCCCGACTCCTGGCTCAGTGCCCAGTGCTACCCAAACCCAGAGCACCCCTACAGTCCAGGCAGCAG
CCCAGGCCCAGGTGACCCCGCAGCCTCAAACCCCAGTTCAGCCCCCGTCTGTGGCTACCCCTCAGTCATC
GCAGCAACAGCCGACGCCTGTGCACGCCCAGCCTCCTGGCACACCGCTTTCCCAGGCAGCAGCCAGCATT
GATAACAGAGTCCCTACCCCCTCCTCGGTGGCCAGCGCAGAAACCAATTCCCAGCAGCCAGGACCTGACG
TACCTGTGCTGGAAATGAAGACGGAGACCCAAGCAGAGGACACTGAGCCCGATCCTGGTGAATCCAAAGG
GGAGCCCAGGTCTGAGATGATGGAGGAGGATTTGCAAGGAGCTTCCCAAGTTAAAGAAGAAACAGACATA
GCAGAGCAGAAATCAGAACCAATGGAAGTGGATGAAAAGAAACCTGAAGTGAAAGTAGAAGTTAAAGAGG
AAGAAGAGAGTAGCAGTAACGGCACAGCCTCTCAGTCAACATCTCCTTCGCAGCCGCGCAAAAAAATCTT
TAAACCAGAGGAGTTACGCCAGGCCCTCATGCCAACCCTAGAAGCACTGTATCGACAGGACCCAGAGTCA
TTACCTTTCCGGCAGCCTGTAGATCCCCAGCTCCTCGGAATTCCAGACTATTTTGACATCGTAAAGAATC
CCATGGACCTCTCCACCATCAAGCGGAAGCTGGACACAGGGCAATACCAAGAGCCCTGGCAGTACGTGGA
CGACGTCTGGCTCATGTTCAACAATGCCTGGCTCTATAATCGCAAGACATCCCGAGTCTATAAGTTTTGC
AGTAAGCTTGCAGAGGTCTTTGAGCAGGAAATTGACCCTGTCATGCAGTCCCTTGGATATTGCTGTGGAC
GCAAGTATGAGTTTTCCCCACAGACTTTGTGCTGCTATGGGAAGCAGCTGTGTACCATTCCTCGCGATGC
TGCCTACTACAGCTATCAGAATAGGTATCATTTCTGTGAGAAGTGTTTCACAGAGATCCAGGGCGAGAAT
GTGACCCTGGGTGACGACCCTTCACAGCCCCAGACGACAATTTCAAAGGATCAGTTTGAAAAGAAGAAAA
ATGATACCTTAGACCCCGAACCTTTCGTTGATTGCAAGGAGTGTGGCCGGAAGATGCATCAGATTTGCGT
TCTGCACTATGACATCATTTGGCCTTCAGGTTTTGTGTGCGACAACTGCTTGAAGAAAACTGGCAGACCT
CGAAAAGAAAACAAATTCAGTGCTAAGAGGCTGCAGACCACAAGACTGGGAAACCACTTGGAAGACCGAG
TGAACAAATTTTTGCGGCGCCAGAATCACCCTGAAGCCGGGGAGGTTTTTGTCCGAGTGGTGGCCAGCTC
AGACAAGACGGTGGAGGTCAAGCCCGGGATGAAGTCACGGTTTGTGGATTCTGGGGAAATGTCTGAATCT
TTCCCATATCGAACCAAAGCTCTGTTTGCTTTTGAGGAAATTGACGGCGTGGATGTCTGCTTTTTTGGAA
TGCACGTCCAAGAATACGGCTCTGATTGCCCCCCTCCAAACACGAGGCGTGTGTACATTTCTTATCTGGA
TAGTATTCATTTCTTCCGGCCACGTTGCCTCCGCACAGCCGTTTACCATGAGATCCTTATTGGATATTTA
GAGTATGTGAAGAAATTAGGGTATGTGACAGGGCACATCTGGGCCTGTCCTCCAAGTGAAGGAGATGATT
ACATCTTCCATTGCCACCCACCTGATCAAAAAATACCCAAGCCAAAACGACTGCAGGAGTGGTACAAAAA
GATGCTGGACAAGGCGTTTGCAGAGCGGATCATCCATGACTACAAGGATATTTTCAAACAAGCAACTGAA
GACAGGCTCACCAGTGCCAAGGAACTGCCCTATTTTGAAGGTGATTTCTGGCCCAATGTGTTAGAAGAGA
GCATTAAGGAACTAGAACAAGAAGAAGAGGAGAGGGGTGGCGAAGAGAGCACTGCAGCCAGTGAAACCAC
TGAGGGCAGTCAGGGCGACAGCGGGAATGCCGGCGGTGGGAACAACGGCGGTACCAACGGGAACGGTAGC
AGCATCAGCCGCGCCAACGGCGGTGGGCCCAGCATGCCCAACGTGTCCAATGACCTGTCCCAGAAGCTGT
ATGCCACCATGGAGAAGCACAAGGAGGTCTTCTTCGTGATCCACCTGCACGCTGGGCCTGTCATCAACAC
CCTGCCCCCCATCGTCGACCCCGACCCCCTGCTCAGCTGTGACCTCATGGATGGGCGCGACGCCTTCCTC
ACCCTCGCCAGAGACAAGCACTGGGAGTTCTCCTCCTTGCGCCGCTCCAAGTGGTCCACGCTCTGCATGC
TGGTGGAGCTGCACACCCAGGGCCAGGACCGCTTTGTCTACACCTGCAACGAGTGCAAGCACCACGTGGA
GACGCGCTGGCACTGCACTGTGTGCGAGGACTACGACCTCTGCATCAACTGCTATAACACGAAGAGCCAT
GCCCATAAGATGGTGAAGTGGGGGCTGGGCCTGGATGACGAGGGCAGCAGCCAGGGCGAGCCACAGTCAA
AGAGCCCCCAGGAGTCACGCCGGCTGAGCATCCAGCGCTGCATCCAGTCGCTGGTGCACGCGTGCCAGTG
CCGCAACGCCAACTGCTCGCTGCCATCCTGCCAGAAGATGAAGCGGGTGGTGCAGCACACCAAGGGCTGC
AAACGCAAGACCAACGGGGGCTGCCCGGTGTGCAAGCAGCTCATCGCCCTCTGCTGCTACCACGCCAAGC
ACTGCCAAGAAAACAAATGCCCCGTGCCCTTCTGCCTCAACATCAAACACAAGCTCCGCCAGCAGCAGAT
CCAGCACCGCCTGCAGCAGGCCCAGCTCATGCGCCGGCGGATGGCCACCATGAACACCCGCAACGTGCCT
CAGCAGAGTCTGCCTTCTCCTACCTCAGCACCGCCCGGGCCGGTCATGGTGAGCAAGGGCGCCGAGCTGT
TCACCGGCATCGTGCCCATCCTGATCGAGCTGAATGGCGATGTGAATGGCCACAAGTTCAGCGTGAGCGG
CGAGGGCGAGGGCGATGCCACCTACGGCAAGCTGACCCTGAAGTTCATCTGCACCACCGGCAAGCTGCCT
GTGCCCTGGCCCACCCTGGTGACCACCCTGAGCTACGGCGTGCAGTGCTTCTCACGCTACCCCGATCACA
TGAAGCAGCACGACTTCTTCAAGAGCGCCATGCCTGAGGGCTACATCCAGGAGCGCACCATCTTCTTCGA
GGATGACGGCAACTACAAGTCGCGCGCCGAGGTGAAGTTCGAGGGCGATACCCTGGTGAATCGCATCGAG
CTGACCGGCACCGATTTCAAGGAGGATGGCAACATCCTGGGCAATAAGATGGAGTACAACTACAACGCCC
ACAATGTGTACATCATGACCGACAAGGCCAAGAATGGCATCAAGGTGAACTTCAAGATCCGCCACAACAT
CGAGGATGGCAGCGTGCAGCTGGCCGACCACTACCAGCAGAATACCCCCATCGGCGATGGCCCTGTGCTG
CTGCCCGATAACCACTACCTGTCCACCCAGAGCGCCCTGTCCAAGGACCCCAACGAGAAGCGCGATCACA
TGATCTACTTCGGCTTCGTGACCGCCGCCGCCATCACCCACGGCATGGATGAGCTGTACAAGTGAGCGGC
CGCGACTCTAGATCATAATCAGCCATACCACATTTGTAGAGGTTTTACTTGCTTTAAAAAACCTCCCACA
CCTCCCCCTGAACCTGAAACATAAAATGAATGCAATTGTTGTTGTTAACTTGTTTATTGCAGCTTATAAT
GGTTACAAATAAAGCAATAGCATCACAAATTTCACAAATAAAGCATTTTTTTCACTGCATTCTAGTTGTG
GTTTGTCCAAACTCATCAATGTATCTTAAGGCGTAAATTGTAAGCGTTAATATTTTGTTAAAATTCGCGT
TAAATTTTTGTTAAATCAGCTCATTTTTTAACCAATAGGCCGAAATCGGCAAAATCCCTTATAAATCAAA
AGAATAGACCGAGATAGGGT
[37 nt withheld, positions 7441-7477]
AAAGAACGTGGACTCCAACGTCAAAGG
[49 nt withheld, positions 7505-7553]
T
[91 nt withheld, positions 7555-7645]
G
[124 nt withheld, positions 7647-7770]
CAGGTGGCACTTTTCGGGGAAATGTGCGCGGAACCCCTATTTGTTTATTTTTCTAAATACATTCAAATAT
GTATCCGCTCATGAGACAATAACCCTGATAAATGCTTCAATAATATTGAAAAAGGAAGAGTCCTGAGGCG
GAAAGAACCAGCTGTGGAATGTGTGTCAGTTAGGGTGTGGAAAGTCCCCAGGCTCCCCAGCAGGCAGAAG
TATGCAAAGCATGCATCTCAATTAGTCAGCAACCAGGTGTGGAAAGTCCCCAGGCTCCCCAGCAGGCAGA
AGTATGCAAAGCATGCATCTCAATTAGTCAGCAACCATAGTCCCGCCCCTAACTCCGCCCATCCCGCCCC
TAACTCCGCCCAGTTCCGCCCATTCTCCGCCCCATGGCTGACTAATTTTTTTTATTTATGCAGAGGCCGA
GGCCGCCTCGGCCTCTGAGCTATTCCAGAAGTAGTGAGGAGGCTTTTTTGGAGGCCTAGGCTTTTGCAAA
GATCGATCAAGAGACAGGATGAGGATCGTTTCGCATGATTGAACAAGATGGATTGCACGCAGGTTCTCCG
GCCGCTTGGGTGGAGAGGCTATTCGGCTATGACTGGGCACAACAGACAATCGGCTGCTCTGATGCCGCCG
TGTTCCGGCTGTCAGCGCAGGGGCGCCCGGTTCTTTTTGTCAAGACCGACCTGTCCGGTGCCCTGAATGA
ACTGCAAGACGAGGCAGCGCGGCTATCGTGGCTGGCCACGACGGGCGTTCCTTGCGCAGCTGTGCTCGAC
GTTGTCACTGAAGCGGGAAGGGACTGGCTGCTATTGGGCGAAGTGCCGGGGCAGGATCTCCTGTCATCTC
ACCTTGCTCCTGCCGAGAAAGTATCCATCATGGCTGATGCAATGCGGCGGCTGCATACGCTTGATCCGGC
TACCTGCCCATTCGACCACCAAGCGAAACATCGCATCGAGCGAGCACGTACTCGGATGGAAGCCGGTCTT
GTCGATCAGGATGATCTGGACGAAGAGCATCAGGGGCTCGCGCCAGCCGAACTGTTCGCCAGGCTCAAGG
CGAGCATGCCCGACGGCGAGGATCTCGTCGTGACCCATGGCGATGCCTGCTTGCCGAATATCATGGTGGA
AAATGGCCGCTTTTCTGGATTCATCGACTGTGGCCGGCTGGGTGTGGCGGACCGCTATCAGGACATAGCG
TTGGCTACCCGTGATATTGCTGAAGAGCTTGGCGGCGAATGGGCTGACCGCTTCCTCGTGCTTTACGGTA
TCGCCGCTCCCGATTCGCAGCGCATCGCCTTCTATCGCCTTCTTGACGAGTTCTTCTGAGCGGGACTCTG
GGGTTCGAAATGACCGACCAAGCGACGCCCAACCTGCCATCACGAGATTTCGATTCCACCGCCGCCTTCT
ATGAAAGGTTGGGCTTCGGAATCGTTTTCCGGGACGCCGGCTGGATGATCCTCCAGCGCGGGGATCTCAT
GCTGGAGTTCTTCGCCCACCCTAGGGGGAGGCTAACTGAAACACGGAAGGAGACAATACCGGAAGGAACC
CGCGCTATGACGGCAATAAAAAGACAGAATAAAACGCACGGTGTTGGGTCGTTTGTTCATAAACGCGGGG
TTCGGTCCCAGGGCTGGCACTCTGTCGATACCCCACCGAGACCCCATTGGGGCCAATACGCCCGCGTTTC
TTCCTTTTCCCCACCCCACCCCCCAAGTTCGGGTGAAGGCCCAGGGCTCGCAGCCAACGTCGGGGCGGCA
GGCCCTGCCATAGCCTCAGGTTACTCATATATACTTTAGATTGATTTAAAACTTCATTTTTAATTTAAAA
GGATCTAGGTGAAGATCCTTTTTGATAATCTCATGACCAAAATCCCTTAACGTGAGTTTTCGTTCCACTG
AGCGTCAGACCCCGTAGAAAAGATCAAAGGATCTTCTTGAGATCCTTTTTTTCTGCGCGTAATCTGCTGC
TTGCAAACAAAAAAACCACCGCTACCAGCGGTGGTTTGTTTGCCGGATCAAGAGCTACCAACTCTTTTTC
CGAAGGTAACTGGCTTCAGCAGAGCGCAGATACCAAATACTGTTCTTCTAGTGTAGCCGTAGTTAGGCCA
CCACTTCAAGAACTCTGTAGCACCGCCTACATACCTCGCTCTGCTAATCCTGTTACCAGTGGCTGCTGCC
AGTGGCGATAAGTCGTGTCTTACCGGGTTGGACTCAAGACGATAGTTACCGGATAAGGCGCAGCGGTCGG
GCTGAACGGGGGGTTCGTGCACACAGCCCAGCTTGGAGCGAACGACCTACACCGAACTGAGATACCTACA
GCGTGAGCTATGAGAAAGCGCCACGCTTCCCGAAGGGAGAAAGGCGGACAGGTATCCGGTAAGCGGCAGG
GTCGGAACAGGAGAGCGCACGAGGGAGCTTCCAGGGGGAAACGCCTGGTATCTTTATAGTCCTGTCGGGT
TTCGCCACCTCTGACTTGAGCGTCGATTTTTGTGATGCTCGTCAGGGGGGCGGAGCCTATGGAAAAACGC
CAGCAACGCGGCCTTTTTACGGTTCCTGGCCTTTTGCTGGCCTTTTGCTCACATGTTCTTTCCTGCGTTA
TCCCCTGATTCTGTGGATAACCGTATTACCGCCATGCAT
Features (pLannotate 1.2.2; 15 found; start..end, strand, type, name):
     61..364     +  enhancer       CMV enhancer: human cytomegalovirus immediate early enhancer
    365..568     +  promoter       CMV promoter: human cytomegalovirus (CMV) immediate early promoter
    609..665     +  misc_feature   MCS: multiple cloning site
    667..6339    +  CDS            CREBBP (fragment): CBP_HUMAN - Also known as CBP. Experimental evidence at protein level: Swiss-Prot protein existence level 1. Acetylates histones, giving a specific tag for transcriptional activation (PubMed:24616510). Also acetylates non- histone proteins, like DDX21, FBL, IRF2, MAFG, NCOA3, POLR1E/PAF53 and FOXO1 (PubMed:10490106, PubMed:11154691, PubMed:12738767, PubMed:12929931, PubMed:9707565, PubMed:24207024, PubMed:28790157, PubMed:30540930). Binds specifically to phosphorylated CREB and enhances its transcriptional activity toward cAMP-responsive genes. Acts as a coactivator of ALX1. Acts as a circadia
   6346..7065    +  CDS            AcGFP1: Aequorea coerulescens GFP mammalian codon-optimized
   7081..7164    +  CDS            large T antigen (fragment): large T antigen from SV40 (simian virus 40)
   7187..7308    +  polyA_signal   SV40 poly(A) signal: SV40 polyadenylation signal
   7342..7770    -  rep_origin     f1 ori (sequence partly withheld): f1 bacteriophage origin of replication; arrow indicates direction of (+) strand synthesis
   7797..7901    +  promoter       AmpR promoter: bla
   7903..8260    +  promoter       SV40 promoter: SV40 enhancer and early promoter
   8295..9089    +  CDS            NeoR/KanR: aminoglycoside phosphotransferase from Tn5; aph(3')-II (or nptII); confers resistance to neomycin, kanamycin, and G418 (Geneticin®)
   9110..9262    +  CDS            ble (fragment): BLE_KLEPN - Experimental evidence at protein level: Swiss-Prot protein existence level 1. Binding protein with a strong affinity to the bleomycin family of antibiotics. Binds to CL990; an antimitotic-antibiotic compound. From Klebsiella pneumoniae.
   9321..9368    +  polyA_signal   HSV TK poly(A) signal: herpes simplex virus thymidine kinase polyadenylation signal (Cole and Stacy, 1985)
   9459..9475    -  polyA_signal   bGH poly(A) signal (fragment): bovine growth hormone polyadenylation signal
   9697..10285   +  rep_origin     ori: high-copy-number ColE1/pMB1/pBR322/pUC origin of replication
