[The description below was written by a language model from this plasmid's Addgene catalogue record and pLannotate feature annotations shown in this document.]
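Description:
pAcGFP-N1_CBPdCFIDKTG is a mammalian expression plasmid built on the Clontech pAcGFP-N1 backbone for transient production of a GFP-tagged mutant of human CREB binding protein (CBP, gene CREBBP), a histone and non-histone protein acetyltransferase and transcriptional coactivator. The sequenced plasmid is about 10.4 kb. It replicates in E. coli at high copy from a ColE1/pUC-type origin and also carries an f1 phage origin. Selection relies on a single NeoR/KanR (Tn5 aminoglycoside phosphotransferase) gene placed behind tandem promoters. The bacterial bla promoter provides kanamycin resistance in bacteria, and the SV40 enhancer/early promoter, together with an HSV TK polyadenylation signal, could support G418 selection in mammalian cells. The short ble, bGH poly(A) and SV40 large T antigen fragments flagged by the annotation software appear to be partial matches within backbone sequence rather than functional elements.

The expression cassette uses the human cytomegalovirus immediate early enhancer and promoter to drive a roughly 5.7 kb CBP coding sequence. This insert was introduced by Gibson assembly downstream of the multiple cloning site and is followed closely by AcGFP1, a mammalian codon-optimised Aequorea coerulescens GFP, so the fluorescent tag sits at the C terminus of CBP. An SV40 polyadenylation signal terminates the transcript. The CBP insert carries two alterations: deletion of the CBP-FUS interaction domain (CFID, residues 1892–2441), and substitution of ten lysines with glycine (KTG) within the region the record abbreviates as AL, between residues 1564 and 1597. The associated study concerns how CBP's intrinsically disordered regions regulate acetylation and gene expression, so the construct is suited to imaging and functional comparison of this combined mutant in transfected mammalian cells.
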