Addgene plasmid #221917: pAcGFP-N1_CBPdCFIDKTG
Purpose: Transient expression of GFP-tagged CBPdeltaCFIDKTGL in mammalian cells
Depositing lab: Daniel Bose. Depositing organization: University of Sheffield. Publication: CBP-IDRs regulate acetylation and gene expression. Gelder KL, Carruthers NA, Gilbert G, Harrison LJ, Evans BV, Evans TI, Ball SS, Dunning M, Craggs TD, Twelvetrees AE, Bose DA. Cell Rep. 2026 Mar 12;45(3):117109. doi: 10.1016/j.celrep.2026.117109. PubMed 41824454.
Backbone
  Vector backbone: pAcGFP-N1
  Backbone manufacturer: Clontech
  Backbone size w/o insert (bp): 4726
  Vector type: Mammalian Expression
Growth in bacteria
  Bacterial resistance: Kanamycin, 50 μg/mL
  Growth temperature: 37°C
  Growth strain: DH5alpha
  Copy number: High Copy
Gene/Insert
  Gene/Insert name: CBP (alt name: CREB binding protein)
  Species: H. sapiens (human)
  Insert size (bp): 5673
  Mutation: deletion of the CBP-FUS interaction domain (CFID) (aa 1892-2441); mutation of lysine residues to glycine residues (KTG) within the AL (aa 1564, 1565, 1583, 1586, 1587, 1588, 1591, 1592, 1595 and 1597)
  Entrez Gene: CREBBP (a.k.a. CBP, KAT3A, MKHK1, RSTS, RSTS1)
  Tag / fusion protein: GFP (C terminal on insert)
  Cloning method: Gibson Cloning
Terms and licenses: Academic/Nonprofit Terms; Industry Terms: Not Available to Industry
How to cite: pAcGFP-N1_CBPdCFIDKTG was a gift from Daniel Bose (Addgene plasmid # 221917 ; http://n2t.net/addgene:221917 ; RRID:Addgene_221917)
